Addgene plasmid #196024: pBEL1203
Purpose: Expression/purification of 6xHis-TEV-MlaC
Depositing lab: Gira Bhabha & Damian Ekiert. Depositing organization: NYU Grossman School of Medicine. Publication: Protein-protein interactions in the Mla lipid transport system probed by computational structure prediction and deep mutational scanning. MacRae MR, Puvanendran D, Haase MAB, Coudray N, Kolich L, Lam C, Baek M, Bhabha G, Ekiert DC. J Biol Chem. 2023 Apr 24:104744. doi: 10.1016/j.jbc.2023.104744. PubMed 37100290.
Backbone
  Vector backbone: pET21a
  Vector type: Bacterial Expression
Growth in bacteria
  Bacterial resistance: Ampicillin, 100 μg/mL
  Growth temperature: 37°C
  Growth strain: DH5alpha
  Copy number: High Copy
Gene/Insert
  Gene/Insert name: MlaC
  Species: E. coli
  Cloning method: Gibson Cloning
Terms and licenses: Academic/Nonprofit Terms; Industry Terms: Not Available to Industry
Depositor comments: Please visit https://www.biorxiv.org/content/10.1101/2022.12.09.519820v1 for bioRxiv preprint.
How to cite: pBEL1203 was a gift from Gira Bhabha & Damian Ekiert (Addgene plasmid # 196024 ; http://n2t.net/addgene:196024 ; RRID:Addgene_196024)
