[The description below was written by a language model from this plasmid's Addgene catalogue record and pLannotate feature annotations shown in this document.]
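Description:
pBEL1203 is a bacterial expression plasmid built on the pET21a backbone for producing and purifying E. coli MlaC carrying a 6xHis tag and a TEV protease cleavage site. The sequenced construct is 6,126 nt. It is propagated in E. coli through a ColE1/pMB1-family origin and selected with ampicillin via the bla (β-lactamase) gene and its own promoter. The catalogue lists it as high copy, although the feature table also shows the pBR322-derived rop gene and bom region, which are associated with copy-number restraint and mobilisation. An f1 origin is present, along with backbone remnants such as tetracycline-resistance fragments, a predicted open reading frame from pBR322, a loxP site and a short multiple-cloning-site fragment; the record assigns no function to these.

The expression cassette follows the standard pET design. A T7 promoter immediately followed by a lac operator drives the insert, a T7 terminator closes the transcription unit, and a plasmid-borne lacI gene with its own promoter supplies repressor, so expression is held off until induced with IPTG in a host that provides T7 RNA polymerase. The mlaC coding region is annotated as a fragment of the K-12 protein. The His tag and TEV site are stated in the purpose field but not annotated; the gap between the operator and the mlaC match could accommodate them at the N-terminus, though the record does not state their position. A short downstream match to a T7 gene 10-derived solubility tag is only a fragment and may be incidental.

MlaC is a periplasmic component of the Mla phospholipid transport pathway that maintains outer-membrane lipid asymmetry. The plasmid was inserted by Gibson cloning and used in work on protein-protein interactions in that system.
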