Features (pLannotate 1.2.2; 19 found; start..end, strand, type, name):
     33..461     +  rep_origin     f1 ori (sequence partly withheld): f1 bacteriophage origin of replication; arrow indicates direction of (+) strand synthesis
    563..596     +  protein_bind   loxP: Cre-mediated recombination occurs in the 8-bp core sequence (GCATACAT). Cre recombinase
    626..644     +  misc_feature   MCS (fragment): pBluescript multiple cloning site
    675..779     +  promoter       AmpR promoter: bla
    780..1640    +  CDS            AmpR: β-lactamase; bla; confers resistance to ampicillin, carbenicillin, and related antibiotics
   1811..2399    +  rep_origin     ori: high-copy-number ColE1/pMB1/pBR322/pUC origin of replication
   2585..2724    -  misc_feature   bom: basis of mobility region from pBR322
   2826..3017    -  CDS            rop: Rop protein, which maintains plasmids at low copy number; rop
   3034..3414    +  CDS            YPB1_ECOLX: Protein predicted: Swiss-Prot protein existence level 4. From Escherichia coli.
   3486..3777    -  CDS            TcR (fragment): tetracycline efflux protein; tet; confers resistance to tetracycline
   3792..3813    -  protein_bind   CAP binding site: CAP binding activates transcription in the presence of cAMP. E. coli catabolite activator protein
   3826..4908    -  CDS            lacI: lac repressor; lacI; The lac repressor binds to the lac operator to inhibit transcription in E. coli. This inhibition can be relieved by adding lactose or isopropyl-β-D-thiogalactopyranoside (IPTG).
   4909..4986    -  promoter       lacI promoter: lacI
   4994..5273    -  CDS            TcR (fragment): tetracycline efflux protein; tet; confers resistance to tetracycline
   5295..5313    +  promoter       T7 promoter: promoter for bacteriophage T7 RNA polymerase
   5314..5338    +  protein_bind   lac operator: The lac repressor binds to the lac operator to inhibit transcription in E. coli. This inhibition can be relieved by adding lactose or isopropyl-β-D-thiogalactopyranoside (IPTG). lac repressor encoded by lacI
   5423..5992    +  CDS            mlaC (fragment): MLAC_ECOLI - Also known as yrbC. Experimental evidence at protein level: Swiss-Prot protein existence level 1. Involved in a phospholipid transport pathway that maintains lipid asymmetry in the outer membrane by retrograde trafficking of phospholipids from the outer membrane to the inner membrane. May transfer phospholipid across the periplasmic space and deliver it to the MlaFEDB complex at the inner membrane. From Escherichia coli (strain K12).
   6018..6067    +  CDS            SET1 (fragment): solubility-enhancement tag derived from T7 phage gene 10B
   6075..6122    +  terminator     T7 terminator: transcription terminator for bacteriophage T7 RNA polymerase
>Addgene plasmid #196024 | pBEL1203 | addgene full sequence | sequence record 385684 | Addgene NGS Result
AAGGAGGAACTATATCCGGATTGGCGAATGGG
[124 nt withheld, positions 33-156]
C
[91 nt withheld, positions 158-248]
A
[49 nt withheld, positions 250-298]
CCTTTGACGTTGGAGTCCACGTTCTTT
[37 nt withheld, positions 326-362]
ACCCTATCTCGGTCTATTCTTTTGATTTATAAGGGATTTTGCCGATTTCGGCCTATTGGTTAAAAAATGA
GCTGATTTAACAAAAATTTAACGCGAATTTTAACAAAATATTAACGCTTACAATTTAGGTGGCACTTTTC
GGGGAACGACGACCTGCAGCCAAGCTAGCTTGGCTGGACGTAAACTCCTCTTCAGACCTAATAACTTCGT
ATAGCATACATTATACGAAGTTATATTAAGGGTTATTGAATATGATCGGAATTGGGCTGCAGGAATTCGA
TAGCTTGGCTGCAGGTCGACCTCGAGGATGTGCGCGGAACCCCTATTTGTTTATTTTTCTAAATACATTC
AAATATGTATCCGCTCATGAGACAATAACCCTGATAAATGCTTCAATAATATTGAAAAAGGAAGAGTATG
AGTATTCAACATTTCCGTGTCGCCCTTATTCCCTTTTTTGCGGCATTTTGCCTTCCTGTTTTTGCTCACC
CAGAAACGCTGGTGAAAGTAAAAGATGCTGAAGATCAGTTGGGTGCACGAGTGGGTTACATCGAACTGGA
TCTCAACAGCGGTAAGATCCTTGAGAGTTTTCGCCCCGAAGAACGTTTTCCAATGATGAGCACTTTTAAA
GTTCTGCTATGTGGCGCGGTATTATCCCGTATTGACGCCGGGCAAGAGCAACTCGGTCGCCGCATACACT
ATTCTCAGAATGACTTGGTTGAGTACTCACCAGTCACAGAAAAGCATCTTACGGATGGCATGACAGTAAG
AGAATTATGCAGTGCTGCCATAACCATGAGTGATAACACTGCGGCCAACTTACTTCTGACAACGATCGGA
GGACCGAAGGAGCTAACCGCTTTTTTGCACAACATGGGGGATCATGTAACTCGCCTTGATCGTTGGGAAC
CGGAGCTGAATGAAGCCATACCAAACGACGAGCGTGACACCACGATGCCTGCAGCAATGGCAACAACGTT
GCGCAAACTATTAACTGGCGAACTACTTACTCTAGCTTCCCGGCAACAATTAATAGACTGGATGGAGGCG
GATAAAGTTGCAGGACCACTTCTGCGCTCGGCCCTTCCGGCTGGCTGGTTTATTGCTGATAAATCTGGAG
CCGGTGAGCGTGGCTCTCGCGGTATCATTGCAGCACTGGGGCCAGATGGTAAGCCCTCCCGTATCGTAGT
TATCTACACGACGGGGAGTCAGGCAACTATGGATGAACGAAATAGACAGATCGCTGAGATAGGTGCCTCA
CTGATTAAGCATTGGTAACTGTCAGACCAAGTTTACTCATATATACTTTAGATTGATTTAAAACTTCATT
TTTAATTTAAAAGGATCTAGGTGAAGATCCTTTTTGATAATCTCATGACCAAAATCCCTTAACGTGAGTT
TTCGTTCCACTGAGCGTCAGACCCCGTAGAAAAGATCAAAGGATCTTCTTGAGATCCTTTTTTTCTGCGC
GTAATCTGCTGCTTGCAAACAAAAAAACCACCGCTACCAGCGGTGGTTTGTTTGCCGGATCAAGAGCTAC
CAACTCTTTTTCCGAAGGTAACTGGCTTCAGCAGAGCGCAGATACCAAATACTGTCCTTCTAGTGTAGCC
GTAGTTAGGCCACCACTTCAAGAACTCTGTAGCACCGCCTACATACCTCGCTCTGCTAATCCTGTTACCA
GTGGCTGCTGCCAGTGGCGATAAGTCGTGTCTTACCGGGTTGGACTCAAGACGATAGTTACCGGATAAGG
CGCAGCGGTCGGGCTGAACGGGGGGTTCGTGCACACAGCCCAGCTTGGAGCGAACGACCTACACCGAACT
GAGATACCTACAGCGTGAGCTATGAGAAAGCGCCACGCTTCCCGAAGGGAGAAAGGCGGACAGGTATCCG
GTAAGCGGCAGGGTCGGAACAGGAGAGCGCACGAGGGAGCTTCCAGGGGGAAACGCCTGGTATCTTTATA
GTCCTGTCGGGTTTCGCCACCTCTGACTTGAGCGTCGATTTTTGTGATGCTCGTCAGGGGGGCGGAGCCT
ATGGAAAAACGCCAGCAACGCGGCCTTTTTACGGTTCCTGGCCTTTTGCTGGCCTTTTGCTCACATGTTC
TTTCCTGCGTTATCCCCTGATTCTGTGGATAACCGTATTACCGCCTTTGAGTGAGCTGATACCGCTCGCC
GCAGCCGAACGACCGAGCGCAGCGAGTCAGTGAGCGAGGAAGCGGAAGAGCGCCTGATGCGGTATTTTCT
CCTTACGCATCTGTGCGGTATTTCACACCGCAATGGTGCACTCTCAGTACAATCTGCTCTGATGCCGCAT
AGTTAAGCCAGTATACACTCCGCTATCGCTACGTGACTGGGTCATGGCTGCGCCCCGACACCCGCCAACA
CCCGCTGACGCGCCCTGACGGGCTTGTCTGCTCCCGGCATCCGCTTACAGACAAGCTGTGACCGTCTCCG
GGAGCTGCATGTGTCAGAGGTTTTCACCGTCATCACCGAAACGCGCGAGGCAGCTGCGGTAAAGCTCATC
AGCGTGGTCGTGAAGCGATTCACAGATGTCTGCCTGTTCATCCGCGTCCAGCTCGTTGAGTTTCTCCAGA
AGCGTTAATGTCTGGCTTCTGATAAAGCGGGCCATGTTAAGGGCGGTTTTTTCCTGTTTGGTCACTGATG
CCTCCGTGTAAGGGGGATTTCTGTTCATGGGGGTAATGATACCGATGAAACGAGAGAGGATGCTCACGAT
ACGGGTTACTGATGATGAACATGCCCGGTTACTGGAACGTTGTGAGGGTAAACAACTGGCGGTATGGATG
CGGCGGGACCAGAGAAAAATCACTCAGGGTCAATGCCAGCGCTTCGTTAATACAGATGTAGGTGTTCCAC
AGGGTAGCCAGCAGCATCCTGCGATGCAGATCCGGAACATAATGGTGCAGGGCGCTGACTTCCGCGTTTC
CAGACTTTACGAAACACGGAAACCGAAGACCATTCATGTTGTTGCTCAGGTCGCAGACGTTTTGCAGCAG
CAGTCGCTTCACGTTCGCTCGCGTATCGGTGATTCATTCTGCTAACCAGTAAGGCAACCCCGCCAGCCTA
GCCGGGTCCTCAACGACAGGAGCACGATCATGCGCACCCGTGGGGCCGCCATGCCGGCGATAATGGCCTG
CTTCTCGCCGAAACGTTTGGTGGCGGGACCAGTGACGAAGGCTTGAGCGAGGGCGTGCAAGATTCCGAAT
ACCGCAAGCGACAGGCCGATCATCGTCGCGCTCCAGCGAAAGCGGTCCTCGCCGAAAATGACCCAGAGCG
CTGCCGGCACCTGTCCTACGAGTTGCATGATAAAGAAGACAGTCATAAGTGCGGCGACGATAGTCATGCC
CCGCGCCCACCGGAAGGAGCTGACTGGGTTGAAGGCTCTCAAGGGCATCGGTCGAGATCCCGGTGCCTAA
TGAGTGAGCTAACTTACATTAATTGCGTTGCGCTCACTGCCCGCTTTCCAGTCGGGAAACCTGTCGTGCC
AGCTGCATTAATGAATCGGCCAACGCGCGGGGAGAGGCGGTTTGCGTATTGGGCGCCAGGGTGGTTTTTC
TTTTCACCAGTGAGACGGGCAACAGCTGATTGCCCTTCACCGCCTGGCCCTGAGAGAGTTGCAGCAAGCG
GTCCACGCTGGTTTGCCCCAGCAGGCGAAAATCCTGTTTGATGGTGGTTAACGGCGGGATATAACATGAG
CTGTCTTCGGTATCGTCGTATCCCACTACCGAGATATCCGCACCAACGCGCAGCCCGGACTCGGTAATGG
CGCGCATTGCGCCCAGCGCCATCTGATCGTTGGCAACCAGCATCGCAGTGGGAACGATGCCCTCATTCAG
CATTTGCATGGTTTGTTGAAAACCGGACATGGCACTCCAGTCGCCTTCCCGTTCCGCTATCGGCTGAATT
TGATTGCGAGTGAGATATTTATGCCAGCCAGCCAGACGCAGACGCGCCGAGACAGAACTTAATGGGCCCG
CTAACAGCGCGATTTGCTGGTGACCCAATGCGACCAGATGCTCCACGCCCAGTCGCGTACCGTCTTCATG
GGAGAAAATAATACTGTTGATGGGTGTCTGGTCAGAGACATCAAGAAATAACGCCGGAACATTAGTGCAG
GCAGCTTCCACAGCAATGGCATCCTGGTCATCCAGCGGATAGTTAATGATCAGCCCACTGACGCGTTGCG
CGAGAAGATTGTGCACCGCCGCTTTACAGGCTTCGACGCCGCTTCGTTCTACCATCGACACCACCACGCT
GGCACCCAGTTGATCGGCGCGAGATTTAATCGCCGCGACAATTTGCGACGGCGCGTGCAGGGCCAGACTG
GAGGTGGCAACGCCAATCAGCAACGACTGTTTGCCCGCCAGTTGTTGTGCCACGCGGTTGGGAATGTAAT
TCAGCTCCGCCATCGCCGCTTCCACTTTTTCCCGCGTTTTCGCAGAAACGTGGCTGGCCTGGTTCACCAC
GCGGGAAACGGTCTGATAAGAGACACCGGCATACTCTGCGACATCGTATAACGTTACTGGTTTCACATTC
ACCACCCTGAATTGACTCTCTTCCGGGCGCTATCATGCCATACCGCGAAAGGTTTTGCGCCATTCGATGG
TGTCCGGGATCTCGACGCTCTCCCTTATGCGACTCCTGCATTAGGAAGCAGCCCAGTAGTAGGTTGAGGC
CGTTGAGCACCGCCGCCGCAAGGAATGGTGCATGCAAGGAGATGGCGCCCAACAGTCCCCCGGCCACGGG
GCCTGCCACCATACCCACGCCGAAACAAGCGCTCATGAGCCCGAAGTGGCGAGCCCGATCTTCCCCATCG
GTGATGTCGGCGATATAGGCGCCAGCAACCGCACCTGTGGCGCCGGTGATGCCGGCCACGATGCGTCCGG
CGTAGAGGATCGAGATCTCGATCCCGCGAAATTAATACGACTCACTATAGGGGAATTGTGAGCGGATAAC
AATTCCCCTCTAGAAATAATTTTGTTTAACTTTGGCCCAGGAGATATACATATGCATCACCACCATCACC
ATGAAAATCTGTATTTTCAGGCAGACCAGACCAATCCGTATAAGCTGATGGACGAGGCGGCGCAGAAAAC
GTTCGATCGCCTGAAGAATGAGCAACCGCAAATTCGGGCCAACCCGGATTATCTGCGTACCATTGTTGAT
CAGGAACTGCTGCCATACGTACAGGTGAAATACGCCGGTGCGCTGGTGCTGGGCCAGTATTACAAGAGTG
CGACCCCTGCTCAACGTGAAGCCTACTTTGCCGCTTTCCGTGAGTACCTGAAGCAGGCTTACGGTCAGGC
GCTGGCGATGTATCACGGTCAAACCTATCAGATTGCGCCAGAACAGCCGCTGGGCGATAAAACCATTGTG
CCTATTCGCGTTACCATTATTGACCCGAATGGCCGTCCGCCGGTGCGTCTGGACTTCCAGTGGCGTAAAA
ACTCCCAGACGGGCAATTGGCAGGCTTACGACATGATTGCTGAAGGCGTCAGTATGATCACCACCAAACA
AAACGAGTGGGGAACGCTGCTGCGTACCAAAGGTATCGACGGCCTGACTGCGCAACTGAAATCGATTTCT
CAACAGAAAATCACTCTGGAAGAGAAAAAATAAGAGAGACCGGCCGGCCGATCCGGCTGCTAACAAAGCC
CGAAAGGAAGCTGAGTTGGCTGCTGCCACCGCTGAGCAATAACTAGCATAACCCCTTGGGGCCTCTAAAC
GGGTCTTGAGGGGTTTTTTGCTGA
